Addgene plasmid #29208: pEMS1411
Purpose: Expression of the eGFP reporter gene was not detected in the brain using eGFP. Untested in the eye.
Depositing lab: Elizabeth Simpson. Depositing organization: University of British Columbia. Publication: A regulatory toolbox of MiniPromoters to drive selective expression in the brain. Portales-Casamar E, Swanson DJ, Liu L, de Leeuw CN, Banks KG, Ho Sui SJ, Fulton DL, Ali J, Amirabbasi M, Arenillas DJ, Babyak N, Black SF, Bonaguro RJ, Brauer E, Candido TR, Castellarin M, Chen J, Chen Y, Cheng JC, Chopra V, Docking TR, Dreolini L, D'Souza CA, Flynn EK, Glenn R, Hatakka K, Hearty TG, Imanian B, Jiang S, Khorasan-zadeh S, Komljenovic I, Laprise S, Liao NY, Lim JS, Lithwick S, Liu F, Liu J, Lu M, McConechy M, McLeod AJ, Milisavljevic M, Mis J, O'Connor K, Palma B, Palmquist DL, Schmouth JF, Swanson MI, Tam B, Ticoll A, Turner JL, Varhol R, Vermeulen J, Watkins RF, Wilson G, Wong BK, Wong SH, Wong TY, Yang GS, Ypsilanti AR, Jones SJ, Holt RA, Goldowitz D, Wasserman WW, Simpson EM. Proc Natl Acad Sci U S A. 2010 Sep 21. 107(38):16589-94. 10.1073/pnas.1009158107 PubMed 20807748.
Backbone
  Vector backbone: pEMS1306
  Backbone size w/o insert (bp): 16454
  Vector type: Pleiades Promoter Project [sic, Pleaides Plieades]
Growth in bacteria
  Bacterial resistance: Ampicillin, 100 μg/mL
  Growth temperature: 37°C
  Growth strain: DH5alpha
  Growth instructions: DH10B
  Copy number: High Copy
Gene/Insert
  Gene/Insert name: Ple172 (alt names: RAMP3; receptor activity modifying protein 3)
  Species: H. sapiens (human)
  Insert size (bp): 2546
  Entrez Gene: RAMP3
  Tag / fusion protein: EGFP-NLS (C terminal on backbone)
  Cloning method: Restriction Enzyme; 5′ cloning site FseI (unknown if destroyed); 3′ cloning site FseI (unknown if destroyed)
  Sequencing primers: 5′ Unknown
Terms and licenses: Academic/Nonprofit Terms; Industry Terms: Not Available to Industry
How to cite: pEMS1411 was a gift from Elizabeth Simpson (Addgene plasmid # 29208 ; http://n2t.net/addgene:29208 ; RRID:Addgene_29208)
