[The description below was written by a language model from this plasmid's Addgene catalogue record.]
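Description:
pEMS1411 is a Pleiades Promoter Project plasmid built on the pEMS1306 backbone (about 16.5 kb without insert). It carries Ple172, a 2,546 bp human MiniPromoter designed from regulatory sequence of the RAMP3 gene (receptor activity modifying protein 3). The plasmid is maintained at high copy number in standard E. coli cloning strains under ampicillin selection. The record does not list its origin of replication or any other backbone features, and no feature table is provided, so the make-up of the large backbone cannot be described from the available information.

The payload is a promoter-reporter arrangement rather than a protein-coding insert. Ple172 was cloned into an FseI site (used at both the 5′ and 3′ ends, with the fate of the sites after cloning unknown), upstream of a backbone-encoded EGFP carrying a nuclear localization signal. Although the catalogue lists EGFP-NLS as a C-terminal tag, it serves as the readout of MiniPromoter activity, and the NLS concentrates fluorescence in the nuclei of expressing cells so that they are easier to identify.

The construct belongs to a collection of compact human regulatory elements intended to drive selective expression in defined brain regions or cell types. For this construct the recorded outcome is negative: EGFP reporter expression was not detected in the brain, and the eye was not tested. It is therefore mainly useful as a documented reference point for RAMP3-derived regulatory sequence or as a starting point for redesign, not as a validated brain-specific driver.
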