>Addgene plasmid #29208 | pEMS1411 | addgene partial sequence | sequence record 39583 | EGFP-N 5'-CGTCGCCGTCCAGCTCGACCAG-3'
ACCATGGTGGCGGAAGTTCCTATACCTTTTGAAGAATAGGAACTTCGGCGCGCCACGCGTGGCCGGCCCC
GCAGCTGGGTCACGCTCGGTCCCGCTGGGGGCGCGGCTGGGGGACGCCCGGTTGGGGTTGGGGTGGGGCG
GGGCCTCAGGGGGTCCGCCCTCAGGCCGCACCCCCAGACCACGCCTGCGGCCGTGCCCCGTTGCCTCCAG
ATGTGGGGTGCAGTCCCTGCAGGCGCGCCGGGTGGGAGGGATGGGGGCGGCTGGAGTCTCAGCGGGGTGA
GAGGGGGGCGAGGGCAGGGTTTCGAGCTGGGGACAAGCTGGGGTAAGGTGGGGTGCCGGCTGATGGGCTC
TGAGGGCGGGGCTGGGGTGCTGAGCTGCAAAGGAGCTTTTTGGGAGCAGATTGTAGGGGCAGACTGGGAG
GTGAGCTGGGGTGAGCGTGGGGGCCGGCTGACGGTGGGCTGGGATGCAGGCTGGAGAGACTTGGGGAACT
TCCGTCCAGGCTCAGGGGCAGAGGGTGGGGGTAGACCGGGGAGGGAGCTGAGGTGAGGATGAAGCGCTGG
CTGATGATGGCCTAGAGGAGTCTGGGGGTAGACTGGAGGAAGGTGGACCTGGGA
