>Addgene plasmid #29208 | pEMS1411 | addgene partial sequence | sequence record 39715 | pEMS1307-fwd 5'-ccgcacgtctaagaaaccat-3'
AAATAGGCGTATCACGAGGCCCTTTCGTCTTCAAGAATTAATTCCGATCATATTCAATAACCCTTAATGA
ATTCGAGCTCCTAGGCCGGCCGAGACCTATTCCAACTACCAGAGGGAGCTGGGGCCCGGGGGGCCAGGAG
GGAACACATGTTCTGTGTGGCTGGTGGGGGGCAGTGGGGAGGAGTGAGAGGTGTTGGCAGGACAAGGAGT
TCGGGTTAGGTGCACAGCTGCCCTTAGAGCCCTCAGGGCCAAATGGAGAAGCCAGAGGGTTCCAGGAATG
CCATTCCTCCAGGCTCACCAGCCCCAGAGGCAAGGAATGTAGGGTTCTTCTTGCGCCCAGGGGAAGGTTG
TTGGCCCCTGGCTTGCCTGGCTCCAGCCTATCATCTTCTAAGATGCACAGGCTCTTTCACTCCCCAGCAG
CTCCTGTGTGCCCAGGATTGATGGGGAAATGAGGCCCCGGGTTGTGGTCATCTGGAGCACACTGTCCCCA
CTCCTGGTCCTATGGGGTCAGCTGGGTCAGGATTTTCTCCAAAACTCTGAGTAAAGACAGGGATGGAGGA
GGCCATGCTATTCCACAGGTGTGTCCTGGTCTTGTGGTGACTGCCACA
